Addgene plasmid #101344: pNL4-3 envFS eGFP Δvif/vpr
Purpose: Deletion from NL4-3 nt 5582-6199 encompassing Vif and Vpr coding sequence
Depositing lab: Jeremy Luban. Depositing organization: University of Massachusetts, Worcester. Publication: Intron-containing RNA from the HIV-1 provirus activates type I interferon and inflammatory cytokines. McCauley SM, Kim K, Nowosielska A, Dauphin A, Yurkovetskiy L, Diehl WE, Luban J. Nat Commun. 2018 Dec 13;9(1):5305. doi: 10.1038/s41467-018-07753-2. PubMed 30546110.
Backbone
  Vector backbone: pNL4-4
  Vector type: Lentiviral
Growth in bacteria
  Bacterial resistance: Ampicillin, 100 μg/mL
  Growth temperature: 30°C
  Growth strain: NEB Stable
  Copy number: High Copy
Gene/Insert
  Gene/Insert name: NL4-3
  Mutation: delta vif/Vpr
  Cloning method: Restriction Enzyme; 5′ cloning site unknown (unknown if destroyed); 3′ cloning site unknown (unknown if destroyed)
  Sequencing primers: 5′ unknown
Terms and licenses: Academic/Nonprofit Terms; Industry Terms: Not Available to Industry
How to cite: pNL4-3 envFS eGFP Δvif/vpr was a gift from Jeremy Luban (Addgene plasmid # 101344 ; http://n2t.net/addgene:101344 ; RRID:Addgene_101344)
