[The description below was written by a language model from this plasmid's Addgene catalogue record and pLannotate feature annotations shown in this document.]
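Description:
pNL4-3 envFS eGFP Δvif/vpr is a near-full-length HIV-1 NL4-3 proviral clone, catalogued as a lentiviral vector, that serves as a GFP reporter provirus lacking two accessory genes. The roughly 12 kb plasmid is propagated in bacteria through a high-copy ColE1/pUC-type origin with ampicillin selection (β-lactamase under its own promoter) and also carries an f1 phage origin. The backbone is listed as "pNL4-4", presumably a variant spelling of pNL4-3. The two sequence records, one from the depositor and one from repository sequencing, differ by a single nucleotide in length and yield essentially identical annotations.

The proviral segment runs from a 5' LTR region through the Ψ packaging signal, gag and pol, then the first tat exon, vpu, env, an EGFP coding sequence and a downstream LTR. The automated annotation labels both LTRs as truncated. The nef-homologous stretch just upstream of the 5' LTR is consistent with U3 sequence, which overlaps nef in HIV-1. The defining change is a deletion of NL4-3 nucleotides 5582–6199, which removes the Vif and Vpr coding sequences. In agreement, no vif is annotated, and only a short vpr-like remnant lies between pol and tat. The "envFS" in the name indicates a frameshift in env, and env is annotated only as a fragment, so particles would be expected to need an envelope glycoprotein supplied in trans and to be limited to a single round of infection, although the record does not describe this. EGFP sits immediately after env, at the start of the nef region, with nef fragments annotated after it. This suggests the reporter occupies the nef position and is expressed from the LTR, marking cells that carry an active provirus.

The associated publication concerns activation of type I interferon and inflammatory cytokines by intron-containing HIV-1 proviral RNA. This construct therefore fits as one of a set of mutants for testing whether Vif and Vpr contribute to that innate immune response.
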