Features (pLannotate 1.2.2; 16 found; start..end, strand, type, name):
      7..435     +  rep_origin     f1 ori (sequence partly withheld): f1 bacteriophage origin of replication; arrow indicates direction of (+) strand synthesis
    456..785     +  CDS            nef (fragment): NEF_HV1A2 - Experimental evidence at protein level: Swiss-Prot protein existence level 1. Extracellular Nef protein targets CD4(+) T-lymphocytes for apoptosis by interacting with CXCR4 surface receptors. From Human immunodeficiency virus type 1 group M subtype B (isolate ARV2/SF2) (HIV-1).
    833..1090    +  LTR            5' LTR (truncated): truncated 5' long terminal repeat (LTR) from HIV-1
   1138..1262    +  misc_feature   HIV-1 Ψ: packaging signal of human immunodeficiency virus type 1
   1246..2745    +  CDS            gag (sequence partly withheld): GAG_HV1N5 - Experimental evidence at protein level: Swiss-Prot protein existence level 1. [p6-gag]: Plays a role in budding of the assembled particle by interacting with the host class E VPS proteins TSG101 and PDCD6IP/AIP1. From Human immunodeficiency virus type 1 group M subtype B (isolate NY5) (HIV-1).
   2541..5552    +  CDS            HIV-1 pol: pol protein from human immunodeficiency virus 1; pol
   5559..5684    +  CDS            vpr (fragment): VPR_SIVEK - Protein inferred from homology: Swiss-Prot protein existence level 3. During virus entry, plays a role in the transport of the viral pre-integration (PIC) complex to the host nucleus. This function is crucial for viral infection of non-dividing macrophages. May act directly at the nuclear pore complex, by binding nucleoporins phenylalanine-glycine (FG)-repeat regions. From Simian immunodeficiency virus (isolate EK505) (SIV-cpz) (Chimpanzee immunodeficiency virus).
   5668..5883    +  CDS            tat (fragment): TAT_HV1H2 - Experimental evidence at protein level: Swiss-Prot protein existence level 1. Extracellular circulating Tat can be endocytosed by surrounding uninfected cells via the binding to several surface receptors such as CD26, CXCR4, heparan sulfate proteoglycans (HSPG) or LDLR. Neurons are rarely infected, but they internalize Tat via their LDLR. Through its interaction with nuclear HATs, Tat is potentially able to control the acetylation-dependent cellular gene expression. Modulates the expression of many cellular genes involved in cell survival, proliferation or in coding for cytokines o
   5899..6141    +  CDS            vpu: VPU_HV1B1 - Experimental evidence at protein level: Swiss-Prot protein existence level 1. Enhances virion budding by targeting host CD4 and Tetherin/BST2 to proteasome degradation. Degradation of CD4 prevents any unwanted premature interactions between viral Env and its host receptor CD4 in the endoplasmic reticulum. Degradation of antiretroviral protein Tetherin/BST2 is important for virion budding, as BST2 tethers new viral particles to the host cell membrane. Mechanistically, Vpu bridges either CD4 or BST2 to BTRC, a substrate recognition subunit of the Skp1/Cullin/F-box protein E3 ubiquiti
   6241..8622    +  CDS            env (fragment): ENV_HV1H3 - Experimental evidence at protein level: Swiss-Prot protein existence level 1. [Transmembrane protein gp41]: Acts as a class I viral fusion protein. Under the current model, the protein has at least 3 conformational states: pre-fusion native state, pre-hairpin intermediate state, and post-fusion hairpin state. During fusion of viral and target intracellular membranes, the coiled coil regions (heptad repeats) assume a trimer-of-hairpins structure, positioning the fusion peptide in close proximity to the C-terminal region of the ectodomain. The formation of this structure appears to d
   8646..9364    +  CDS            EGFP (fragment): the original enhanced GFP (Yang et al., 1996) mammalian codon-optimized
   9372..9881    +  CDS            nef (fragment): NEF_HV1BR - Experimental evidence at protein level: Swiss-Prot protein existence level 1. Extracellular Nef protein targets CD4(+) T-lymphocytes for apoptosis by interacting with CXCR4 surface receptors (PubMed:14990729). From Human immunodeficiency virus type 1 group M subtype B (isolate BRU/LAI) (HIV-1).
  10006..10186   +  LTR            5' LTR (truncated): truncated 5' long terminal repeat (LTR) from HIV-1
  10262..10850   -  rep_origin     ori: high-copy-number ColE1/pMB1/pBR322/pUC origin of replication
  11021..11881   -  CDS            AmpR: β-lactamase; bla; confers resistance to ampicillin, carbenicillin, and related antibiotics
  11882..11986   -  promoter       AmpR promoter: bla
>Addgene plasmid #101344 | pNL4-3 envFS eGFP Δvif/vpr | depositor full sequence | sequence record 191201 | pNL4-3 envFS eGFP Δvif/vpr sequence 12006 bps
CACCTG
[124 nt withheld, positions 7-130]
C
[91 nt withheld, positions 132-222]
A
[49 nt withheld, positions 224-272]
CCTTTGACGTTGGAGTCCACGTTCTTT
[37 nt withheld, positions 300-336]
ACCCTATCTCGGTCTATTCTTTTGATTTATAAGGGATTTTGCCGATTTCGGCCTATTGGTTAAAAAATGA
GCTGATTTAACAAAAATTTAACGCGAATTTTAACAAAATATTTTAATTAATGGAAGGGCTAATTTGGTCC
CAAAAAAGACAAGAGATCCTTGATCTGTGGATCTACCACACACAAGGCTACTTCCCTGATTGGCAGAACT
ACACACCAGGGCCAGGGATCAGATATCCACTGACCTTTGGATGGTGCTTCAAGTTAGTACCAGTTGAACC
AGAGCAAGTAGAAGAGGCCAAATAAGGAGAGAAGAACAGCTTGTTACACCCTATGAGCCAGCATGGGATG
GAGGACCCGGAGGGAGAAGTATTAGTGTGGAAGTTTGACAGCCTCCTAGCATTTCGTCACATGGCCCGAG
AGCTGCATCCGGAGTACTACAAAGACTGCTGACATCGAGCTTTCTACAAGGGACTTTCCGCTGGGGACTT
TCCAGGGAGGTGTGGCCTGGGCGGGACTGGGGAGTGGCGAGCCCTCAGATGCTACATATAAGCAGCTGCT
TTTTGCCTGTACTGGGTCTCTCTGGTTAGACCAGATCTGAGCCTGGGAGCTCTCTGGCTAACTAGGGAAC
CCACTGCTTAAGCCTCAATAAAGCTTGCCTTGAGTGCTCAAAGTAGTGTGTGCCCGTCTGTTGTGTGACT
CTGGTAACTAGAGATCCCTCAGACCCTTTTAGTCAGTGTGGAAAATCTCTAGCAGTGGCGCCCGAACAGG
GACTTGAAAGCGAAAGTAAAGCCAGAGGAGATCTCTCGACGCAGGACTCGGCTTGCTGAAGCGCGCACGG
CAAGAGGCGAGGGGCGGCGACTGGTGAGTACGCCAAAAATTTTGACTAGCGGAGGCTAGAAGGAGAGAGA
TGGGTGCGAGAGCGTCGGTATTAAGCGGGGGAGAATTAGATAAATGGGAAAAAATTCGGTTAAGGCCAGG
GGGAAAGAAACAATATAAACTAAAACATATAGTATGGGCAAGCAGGGAGCTAGAACGATTCGCAGTTAAT
CCTGGCCTTTTAGAGACATCAGAAGGCTGTAGACAAATACTGGGACAGCTACAACCATCCCTTCAGACAG
GATCAGAAGAACTTAGATCATTATATAATACAATAGCAGTCCTCTATTGTGTGCATCAAAGGATAGATGT
AAAAGACACCAAGGAAGCCTTAGATAAGATAGAGGAAGAGCAAAACAAAAGTAAGAAAAAGGCACAGCAA
GCAGCAGCTGACACAGGAAACAACAGCCAGGTCAGCCAAAATTAC
[693 nt withheld, positions 1642-2334]
GCTGAAGCAATGAGCCAAGTAACAAATCCAGCTACCATAATGATACAGAAAGGCAATTTTAGGAACCAAA
GAAAGACTGTTAAGTGTTTCAATTGTGGCAAAGAAGGGCACATAGCCAAAAATTGCAGGGCCCCTAGGAA
AAAGGGCTGTTGGAAATGTGGAAAGGAAGGACACCAAATGAAAGATTGTACTGAGAGACAGGCTAATTTT
TTAGGGAAGATCTGGCCTTCCCACAAGGGAAGGCCAGGGAATTTTCTTCAGAGCAGACCAGAGCCAACAG
CCCCACCAGAAGAGAGCTTCAGGTTTGGGGAAGAGACAACAACTCCCTCTCAGAAGCAGGAGCCGATAGA
CAAGGAACTGTATCCTTTAGCTTCCCTCAGATCACTCTTTGGCAGCGACCCCTCGTCACAATAAAGATAG
GGGGGCAATTAAAGGAAGCTCTATTAGATACAGGAGCAGATGATACAGTATTAGAAGAAATGAATTTGCC
AGGAAGATGGAAACCAAAAATGATAGGGGGAATTGGAGGTTTTATCAAAGTAGGACAGTATGATCAGATA
CTCATAGAAATCTGCGGACATAAAGCTATAGGTACAGTATTAGTAGGACCTACACCTGTCAACATAATTG
GAAGAAATCTGTTGACTCAGATTGGCTGCACTTTAAATTTTCCCATTAGTCCTATTGAGACTGTACCAGT
AAAATTAAAGCCAGGAATGGATGGCCCAAAAGTTAAACAATGGCCATTGACAGAAGAAAAAATAAAAGCA
TTAGTAGAAATTTGTACAGAAATGGAAAAGGAAGGAAAAATTTCAAAAATTGGGCCTGAAAATCCATACA
ATACTCCAGTATTTGCCATAAAGAAAAAAGACAGTACTAAATGGAGAAAATTAGTAGATTTCAGAGAACT
TAATAAGAGAACTCAAGATTTCTGGGAAGTTCAATTAGGAATACCACATCCTGCAGGGTTAAAACAGAAA
AAATCAGTAACAGTACTGGATGTGGGCGATGCATATTTTTCAGTTCCCTTAGATAAAGACTTCAGGAAGT
ATACTGCATTTACCATACCTAGTATAAACAATGAGACACCAGGGATTAGATATCAGTACAATGTGCTTCC
ACAGGGATGGAAAGGATCACCAGCAATATTCCAGTGTAGCATGACAAAAATCTTAGAGCCTTTTAGAAAA
CAAAATCCAGACATAGTCATCTATCAATACATGGATGATTTGTATGTAGGATCTGACTTAGAAATAGGGC
AGCATAGAACAAAAATAGAGGAACTGAGACAACATCTGTTGAGGTGGGGATTTACCACACCAGACAAAAA
ACATCAGAAAGAACCTCCATTCCTTTGGATGGGTTATGAACTCCATCCTGATAAATGGACAGTACAGCCT
ATAGTGCTGCCAGAAAAGGACAGCTGGACTGTCAATGACATACAGAAATTAGTGGGAAAATTGAATTGGG
CAAGTCAGATTTATGCAGGGATTAAAGTAAGGCAATTATGTAAACTTCTTAGGGGAACCAAAGCACTAAC
AGAAGTAGTACCACTAACAGAAGAAGCAGAGCTAGAACTGGCAGAAAACAGGGAGATTCTAAAAGAACCG
GTACATGGAGTGTATTATGACCCATCAAAAGACTTAATAGCAGAAATACAGAAGCAGGGGCAAGGCCAAT
GGACATATCAAATTTATCAAGAGCCATTTAAAAATCTGAAAACAGGAAAATATGCAAGAATGAAGGGTGC
CCACACTAATGATGTGAAACAATTAACAGAGGCAGTACAAAAAATAGCCACAGAAAGCATAGTAATATGG
GGAAAGACTCCTAAATTTAAATTACCCATACAAAAGGAAACATGGGAAGCATGGTGGACAGAGTATTGGC
AAGCCACCTGGATTCCTGAGTGGGAGTTTGTCAATACCCCTCCCTTAGTGAAGTTATGGTACCAGTTAGA
GAAAGAACCCATAATAGGAGCAGAAACTTTCTATGTAGATGGGGCAGCCAATAGGGAAACTAAATTAGGA
AAAGCAGGATATGTAACTGACAGAGGAAGACAAAAAGTTGTCCCCCTAACGGACACAACAAATCAGAAGA
CTGAGTTACAAGCAATTCATCTAGCTTTGCAGGATTCGGGATTAGAAGTAAACATAGTGACAGACTCACA
ATATGCATTGGGAATCATTCAAGCACAACCAGATAAGAGTGAATCAGAGTTAGTCAGTCAAATAATAGAG
CAGTTAATAAAAAAGGAAAAAGTCTACCTGGCATGGGTACCAGCACACAAAGGAATTGGAGGAAATGAAC
AAGTAGATGGGTTGGTCAGTGCTGGAATCAGGAAAGTACTATTTTTAGATGGAATAGATAAGGCCCAAGA
AGAACATGAGAAATATCACAGTAATTGGAGAGCAATGGCTAGTGATTTTAACCTACCACCTGTAGTAGCA
AAAGAAATAGTAGCCAGCTGTGATAAATGTCAGCTAAAAGGGGAAGCCATGCATGGACAAGTAGACTGTA
GCCCAGGAATATGGCAGCTAGATTGTACACATTTAGAAGGAAAAGTTATCTTGGTAGCAGTTCATGTAGC
CAGTGGATATATAGAAGCAGAAGTAATTCCAGCAGAGACAGGGCAAGAAACAGCATACTTCCTCTTAAAA
TTAGCAGGAAGATGGCCAGTAAAAACAGTACATACAGACAATGGCAGCAATTTCACCAGTACTACAGTTA
AGGCCGCCTGTTGGTGGGCGGGGATCAAGCAGGAATTTGGCATTCCCTACAATCCCCAAAGTCAAGGAGT
AATAGAATCTATGAATAAAGAATTAAAGAAAATTATAGGACAGGTAAGAGATCAGGCTGAACATCTTAAG
ACAGCAGTACAAATGGCAGTATTCATCCACAATTTTAAAAGAAAAGGGGGGATTGGGGGGTACAGTGCAG
GGGAAAGAATAGTAGACATAATAGCAACAGACATACAAACTAAAGAATTACAAAAACAAATTACAAAAAT
TCAAAATTTTCGGGTTTATTACAGGGACAGCAGAGATCCAGTTTGGAAAGGACCAGCAAAGCTCCTCTGG
AAAGGTGAAGGGGCAGTAGTAATACAAGATAATAGTGACATAAAAGTAGTGCCAAGAAGAAAAGCAAAGA
TCATCAGGGATTATGGAAAACAGATGGCAGGTGATGATTGTGTGGCAAGTAGACAGGATGAGGATTAACA
CATGGAAAAGATTAGTAAAACACCATAAATTCTGCAACAACTGCTGTTTATCCATTTCAGAATTGGGTGT
CGACATAGCAGAATAGGCGTTACTCGACAGAGGAGAGCAAGAAATGGAGCCAGTAGATCCTAGACTAGAG
CCCTGGAAGCATCCAGGAAGTCAGCCTAAAACTGCTTGTACCAATTGCTATTGTAAAAAGTGTTGCTTTC
ATTGCCAAGTTTGTTTCATGACAAAAGCCTTAGGCATCTCCTATGGCAGGAAGAAGCGGAGACAGCGACG
AAGAGCTCATCAGAACAGTCAGACTCATCAAGCTTCTCTATCAAAGCAGTAAGTAGTACATGTAATGCAA
CCTATAATAGTAGCAATAGTAGCATTAGTAGTAGCAATAATAATAGCAATAGTTGTGTGGTCCATAGTAA
TCATAGAATATAGGAAAATATTAAGACAAAGAAAAATAGACAGGTTAATTGATAGACTAATAGAAAGAGC
AGAAGACAGTGGCAATGAGAGTGAAGGAGAAGTATCAGCACTTGTGGAGATGGGGGTGGAAATGGGGCAC
CATGCTCCTTGGGATATTGATGATCTGTAGTGCTACAGAAAAATTGTGGGTCACCGTCTATTATGGGGTA
CCTGTGTGGAAGGAAGCAACCACCACTCTATTTTGTGCATCAGATGCTAAAGCATATATGATACAGAGGT
ACATAATGTTTGGGCCACACATGCCTGTGTACCCACAGACCCCAACCCACAAGAAGTAGTATTGGTAAAT
GTGACAGAAAATTTTAACATGTGGAAAAATGACATGGTAGAACAGATGCATGAGGATATAATCAGTTTAT
GGGATCAAAGCCTAAAGCCATGTGTAAAATTAACCCCACTCTGTGTTAGTTTAAAGTGCACTGATTTGAA
GAATGATACTAATACCAATAGTAGTAGCGGGAGAATGATAATGGAGAAAGGAGAGATAAAAAACTGCTCT
TTCAATATCAGCACAAGCATAAGAGATAAGGTGCAGAAAGAATATGCATTCTTTTATAAACTTGATATAG
TACCAATAGATAATACCAGCTATAGGTTGATAAGTTGTAACACCTCAGTCATTACACAGGCCTGTCCAAA
GGTATCCTTTGAGCCAATTCCCATACATTATTGTGCCCCGGCTGGTTTTGCGATTCTAAAATGTAATAAT
AAGACGTTCAATGGAACAGGACCATGTACAAATGTCAGCACAGTACAATGTACACATGGAATCAGGCCAG
TAGTATCAACTCAACTGCTGTTAAATGGCAGTCTAGCAGAAGAAGATGTAGTAATTAGATCTGCCAATTT
CACAGACAATGCTAAAACCATAATAGTACAGCTGAACACATCTGTAGAAATTAATTGTACAAGACCCAAC
AACAATACAAGAAAAAGTATCCGTATCCAGAGGGGACCAGGGAGAGCATTTGTTACAATAGGAAAAATAG
GAAATATGAGACAAGCACATTGTAACATTAGTAGAGCAAAATGGAATGCCACTTTAAAACAGATAGCTAG
CAAATTAAGAGAACAATTTGGAAATAATAAAACAATAATCTTTAAGCAATCCTCAGGAGGGGACCCAGAA
ATTGTAACGCACAGTTTTAATTGTGGAGGGGAATTTTTCTACTGTAATTCAACACAACTGTTTAATAGTA
CTTGGTTTAATAGTACTTGGAGTACTGAAGGGTCAAATAACACTGAAGGAAGTGACACAATCACACTCCC
ATGCAGAATAAAACAATTTATAAACATGTGGCAGGAAGTAGGAAAAGCAATGTATGCCCCTCCCATCAGT
GGACAAATTAGATGTTCATCAAATATTACTGGGCTGCTATTAACAAGAGATGGTGGTAATAACAACAATG
GGTCCGAGATCTTCAGACCTGGAGGAGGCGATATGAGGGACAATTGGAGAAGTGAATTATATAAATATAA
AGTAGTAAAAATTGAACCATTAGGAGTAGCACCCACCAAGGCAAAGAGAAGAGTGGTGCAGAGAGAAAAA
AGAGCAGTGGGAATAGGAGCTTTGTTCCTTGGGTTCTTGGGAGCAGCAGGAAGCACTATGGGCGCACGGT
CAATGACGCTGACGGTACAGGCCAGACAATTATTGTCTGATATAGTGCAGCAGCAGAACAATTTGCTGAG
GGCTATTGAGGCGCAACAGCATCTGTTGCAACTCACAGTCTGGGGCATCAAACAGCTCCAGGCAAGAATC
CTGGCTGTGGAAAGATACCTAAAGGATCAACAGCTCCTGGGGATTTGGGGTTGCTCTGGAAAACTCATTT
GCACCACTGCTGTGCCTTGGAATGCTAGTTGGAGTAATAAATCTCTGGAACAGATTTGGAATAACATGAC
CTGGATGGAGTGGGACAGAGAAATTAACAATTACACAAGCTTAATACACTCCTTAATTGAAGAATCGCAA
AACCAGCAAGAAAAGAATGAACAAGAATTATTGGAATTAGATAAATGGGCAAGTTTGTGGAATTGGTTTA
ACATAACAAATTGGCTGTGGTATATAAAATTATTCATAATGATAGTAGGAGGCTTGGTAGGTTTAAGAAT
AGTTTTTGCTGTACTTTCTATAGTGAATAGAGTTAGGCAGGGATATTCACCATTATCGTTTCAGACCCAC
CTCCCAATCCCGAGGGGACCCGACAGGCCCGAAGGAATAGAAGAAGAAGGTGGAGAGAGAGACAGAGACA
GATCCATTCGATTAGTGAACGGATCCTTAGCACTTATCTGGGACGATCTGCGGAGCCTGTGCCTCTTCAG
CTACCACCGCTTGAGAGACTTACTCTTGATTGTAACGAGGATTGTGGAACTTCTGGGACGCAGGGGGTGG
GAAGCCCTCAAATATTGGTGGAATCTCCTACAGTATTGGAGTCAGGAACTAAAGAATAGTGCTGTTAACT
TGCTCAATGCCACAGCCATAGCAGTAGCTGAGGGGACAGATAGGGTTATAGAAGTATTACAAGCAGCTTA
TAGAGCTATTCGCCACATACCTAGAAGAATAAGACAGGGCTTGGAAAGGATTTTGCTATAAGATGGGTGG
CGCGGCCGCTCTGGTGAGCAAGGGCGAGGAGCTGTTCACCGGGGTGGTGCCCATCCTGGTCGAGCTGGAC
GGCGACGTAAACGGCCACAAGTTCAGCGTGTCCGGCGAGGGCGAGGGCGATGCCACCTACGGCAAGCTGA
CCCTGAAGTTCATCTGCACCACCGGCAAGCTGCCCGTGCCCTGGCCCACCCTCGTGACCACCCTGACCTA
CGGCGTGCAGTGCTTCAGCCGCTACCCCGACCACATGAAGCAGCACGACTTCTTCAAGTCCGCCATGCCC
GAAGGCTACGTCCAGGAGCGCACCATCTTCTTCAAGGACGACGGCAACTACAAGACCCGCGCCGAGGTGA
AGTTCGAGGGCGACACCCTGGTGAACCGCATCGAGCTGAAGGGCATCGACTTCAAGGAGGACGGCAACAT
CCTGGGGCACAAGCTGGAGTACAACTACAACAGCCACAACGTCTATATCATGGCCGACAAGCAGAAGAAC
GGCATCAAGGTGAACTTCAAGATCCGCCACAACATCGAGGACGGCAGCGTGCAGCTCGCCGACCACTACC
AGCAGAACACCCCCATCGGCGACGGCCCCGTGCTGCTGCCCGACAACCACTACCTGAGCACCCAGTCCGC
CCTGAGCAAAGACCCCAACGAGAAGCGCGATCACATGGTCCTGCTGGAGTTCGTGACCGCCGCCGGGATC
ACTCTCGGCATGGACGAGCTGTACAAGTAACTCGAGCCTAGAAAAACATGGAGCAATCACAAGTAGCAAT
ACAGCAGCTAACAATGCTGCTTGTGCCTGGCTAGAAGCACAAGAGGAGGAAGAGGTGGGTTTTCCAGTCA
CACCTCAGGTACCTTTAAGACCAATGACTTACAAGGCAGCTGTAGATCTTAGCCACTTTTTAAAAGAAAA
GGGGGGACTGGAAGGGCTAATTCACTCCCAAAGAAGACAAGATATCCTTGATCTGTGGATCTACCACACA
CAAGGCTACTTCCCTGATTGGCAGAACTACACACCAGGGCCAGGGGTCAGATATCCACTGACCTTTGGAT
GGTGCTACAAGCTAGTACCAGTTGAGCCAGATAAGGTAGAAGAGGCCAATAAAGGAGAGAACACCAGCTT
GTTACACCCTGTGAGCCTGCATGGAATGGATGACCCTGAGAGAGAAGTGTTAGAGTGGAGGTTTGACAGC
CGCCTAGCATTTCATCACGTGGCCCGAGAGCTGCATCCGGAGTACTTCAAGAACTGCTGACATCGAGCTT
GCTACAAGGGACTTTCCGCTGGGGACTTTCCAGGGAGGCGTGGCCTGGGCGGGACTGGGGAGTGGCGAGC
CCTCAGATGCTGCATATAAGCAGCTGCTTTTTGCCTGTACTGGGTCTCTCTGGTTAGACCAGATCTGAGC
CTGGGAGCTCTCTGGCTAACTAGGGAACCCACTGCTTAAGCCTCAATAAAGCTTGCCTTGAGTGCTTCAA
GTAGTGTGTGCCCGTCTGTTGTGTGACTCTGGTAACTAGAGATCCCTCAGACCCTTTTAGTCAGTGTGGA
AAATCTCTAGCAGGCCGGCCCAATTGACATGTGAGCAAAAGGCCAGCAAAAGGCCAGGAACCGTAAAAAG
GCCGCGTTGCTGGCGTTTTTCCATAGGCTCCGCCCCCCTGACGAGCATCACAAAAATCGACGCTCAAGTC
AGAGGTGGCGAAACCCGACAGGACTATAAAGATACCAGGCGTTTCCCCCTGGAAGCTCCCTCGTGCGCTC
TCCTGTTCCGACCCTGCCGCTTACCGGATACCTGTCCGCCTTTCTCCCTTCGGGAAGCGTGGCGCTTTCT
CATAGCTCACGCTGTAGGTATCTCAGTTCGGTGTAGGTCGTTCGCTCCAAGCTGGGCTGTGTGCACGAAC
CCCCCGTTCAGCCCGACCGCTGCGCCTTATCCGGTAACTATCGTCTTGAGTCCAACCCGGTAAGACACGA
CTTATCGCCACTGGCAGCAGCCACTGGTAACAGGATTAGCAGAGCGAGGTATGTAGGCGGTGCTACAGAG
TTCTTGAAGTGGTGGCCTAACTACGGCTACACTAGAAGGACAGTATTTGGTATCTGCGCTCTGCTGAAGC
CAGTTACCTTCGGAAAAAGAGTTGGTAGCTCTTGATCCGGCAAACAAACCACCGCTGGTAGCGGTGGTTT
TTTTGTTTGCAAGCAGCAGATTACGCGCAGAAAAAAAGGATCTCAAGAAGATCCTTTGATCTTTTCTACG
GGGTCTGACGCTCAGTGGAACGAAAACTCACGTTAAGGGATTTTGGTCATGAGATTATCAAAAAGGATCT
TCACCTAGATCCTTTTAAATTAAAAATGAAGTTTTAAATCAATCTAAAGTATATATGAGTAAACTTGGTC
TGACAGTTACCAATGCTTAATCAGTGAGGCACCTATCTCAGCGATCTGTCTATTTCGTTCATCCATAGTT
GCCTGACTCCCCGTCGTGTAGATAACTACGATACGGGAGGGCTTACCATCTGGCCCCAGTGCTGCAATGA
TACCGCGAGACCCACGCTCACCGGCTCCAGATTTATCAGCAATAAACCAGCCAGCCGGAAGGGCCGAGCG
CAGAAGTGGTCCTGCAACTTTATCCGCCTCCATCCAGTCTATTAATTGTTGCCGGGAAGCTAGAGTAAGT
AGTTCGCCAGTTAATAGTTTGCGCAACGTTGTTGCCATTGCTACAGGCATCGTGGTGTCACGCTCGTCGT
TTGGTATGGCTTCATTCAGCTCCGGTTCCCAACGATCAAGGCGAGTTACATGATCCCCCATGTTGTGCAA
AAAAGCGGTTAGCTCCTTCGGTCCTCCGATCGTTGTCAGAAGTAAGTTGGCCGCAGTGTTATCACTCATG
GTTATGGCAGCACTGCATAATTCTCTTACTGTCATGCCATCCGTAAGATGCTTTTCTGTGACTGGTGAGT
ACTCAACCAAGTCATTCTGAGAATAGTGTATGCGGCGACCGAGTTGCTCTTGCCCGGCGTCAATACGGGA
TAATACCGCGCCACATAGCAGAACTTTAAAAGTGCTCATCATTGGAAAACGTTCTTCGGGGCGAAAACTC
TCAAGGATCTTACCGCTGTTGAGATCCAGTTCGATGTAACCCACTCGTGCACCCAACTGATCTTCAGCAT
CTTTTACTTTCACCAGCGTTTCTGGGTGAGCAAAAACAGGAAGGCAAAATGCCGCAAAAAAGGGAATAAG
GGCGACACGGAAATGTTGAATACTCATACTCTTCCTTTTTCAATATTATTGAAGCATTTATCAGGGTTAT
TGTCTCATGAGCGGATACATATTTGAATGTATTTAGAAAAATAAACAAATAGGGGTTCCGCGCACATTTC
CCCGAAAAGTGC
