Features (pLannotate 1.2.2; 16 found; start..end, strand, type, name):
      7..435     +  rep_origin     f1 ori (sequence partly withheld): f1 bacteriophage origin of replication; arrow indicates direction of (+) strand synthesis
    456..785     +  CDS            nef (fragment): NEF_HV1A2 - Experimental evidence at protein level: Swiss-Prot protein existence level 1. Extracellular Nef protein targets CD4(+) T-lymphocytes for apoptosis by interacting with CXCR4 surface receptors. From Human immunodeficiency virus type 1 group M subtype B (isolate ARV2/SF2) (HIV-1).
    833..1090    +  LTR            5' LTR (truncated): truncated 5' long terminal repeat (LTR) from HIV-1
   1138..1262    +  misc_feature   HIV-1 Ψ: packaging signal of human immunodeficiency virus type 1
   1246..2745    +  CDS            gag (sequence partly withheld): GAG_HV1N5 - Experimental evidence at protein level: Swiss-Prot protein existence level 1. [p6-gag]: Plays a role in budding of the assembled particle by interacting with the host class E VPS proteins TSG101 and PDCD6IP/AIP1. From Human immunodeficiency virus type 1 group M subtype B (isolate NY5) (HIV-1).
   2541..5552    +  CDS            HIV-1 pol: pol protein from human immunodeficiency virus 1; pol
   5559..5684    +  CDS            vpr (fragment): VPR_SIVEK - Protein inferred from homology: Swiss-Prot protein existence level 3. During virus entry, plays a role in the transport of the viral pre-integration (PIC) complex to the host nucleus. This function is crucial for viral infection of non-dividing macrophages. May act directly at the nuclear pore complex, by binding nucleoporins phenylalanine-glycine (FG)-repeat regions. From Simian immunodeficiency virus (isolate EK505) (SIV-cpz) (Chimpanzee immunodeficiency virus).
   5668..5883    +  CDS            tat (fragment): TAT_HV1H2 - Experimental evidence at protein level: Swiss-Prot protein existence level 1. Extracellular circulating Tat can be endocytosed by surrounding uninfected cells via the binding to several surface receptors such as CD26, CXCR4, heparan sulfate proteoglycans (HSPG) or LDLR. Neurons are rarely infected, but they internalize Tat via their LDLR. Through its interaction with nuclear HATs, Tat is potentially able to control the acetylation-dependent cellular gene expression. Modulates the expression of many cellular genes involved in cell survival, proliferation or in coding for cytokines o
   5899..6141    +  CDS            vpu: VPU_HV1B1 - Experimental evidence at protein level: Swiss-Prot protein existence level 1. Enhances virion budding by targeting host CD4 and Tetherin/BST2 to proteasome degradation. Degradation of CD4 prevents any unwanted premature interactions between viral Env and its host receptor CD4 in the endoplasmic reticulum. Degradation of antiretroviral protein Tetherin/BST2 is important for virion budding, as BST2 tethers new viral particles to the host cell membrane. Mechanistically, Vpu bridges either CD4 or BST2 to BTRC, a substrate recognition subunit of the Skp1/Cullin/F-box protein E3 ubiquiti
   6241..8622    +  CDS            env (fragment): ENV_HV1B1 - Experimental evidence at protein level: Swiss-Prot protein existence level 1. [Transmembrane protein gp41]: Acts as a class I viral fusion protein. Under the current model, the protein has at least 3 conformational states: pre-fusion native state, pre-hairpin intermediate state, and post-fusion hairpin state. During fusion of viral and target intracellular membranes, the coiled coil regions (heptad repeats) assume a trimer-of-hairpins structure, positioning the fusion peptide in close proximity to the C-terminal region of the ectodomain. The formation of this structure appears to d
   8646..9364    +  CDS            EGFP (fragment): the original enhanced GFP (Yang et al., 1996) mammalian codon-optimized
   9304..9882    +  CDS            nef (fragment): NEF_HV1B1 - Experimental evidence at protein level: Swiss-Prot protein existence level 1. Extracellular Nef protein targets CD4(+) T-lymphocytes for apoptosis by interacting with CXCR4 surface receptors. From Human immunodeficiency virus type 1 group M subtype B (isolate BH10) (HIV-1).
  10007..10187   +  LTR            5' LTR (truncated): truncated 5' long terminal repeat (LTR) from HIV-1
  10263..10851   -  rep_origin     ori: high-copy-number ColE1/pMB1/pBR322/pUC origin of replication
  11022..11882   -  CDS            AmpR: β-lactamase; bla; confers resistance to ampicillin, carbenicillin, and related antibiotics
  11883..11987   -  promoter       AmpR promoter: bla
>Addgene plasmid #101344 | pNL4-3 envFS eGFP Δvif/vpr | addgene full sequence | sequence record 194315 | Addgene NGS Result
CACCTG
[124 nt withheld, positions 7-130]
C
[91 nt withheld, positions 132-222]
A
[49 nt withheld, positions 224-272]
CCTTTGACGTTGGAGTCCACGTTCTTT
[37 nt withheld, positions 300-336]
ACCCTATCTCGGTCTATTCTTTTGATTTATAAGGGATTTTGCCGATTTCGGCCTATTGGTTAAAAAATGA
GCTGATTTAACAAAAATTTAACGCGAATTTTAACAAAATATTTTAATTAATGGAAGGGCTAATTTGGTCC
CAAAAAAGACAAGAGATCCTTGATCTGTGGATCTACCACACACAAGGCTACTTCCCTGATTGGCAGAACT
ACACACCAGGGCCAGGGATCAGATATCCACTGACCTTTGGATGGTGCTTCAAGTTAGTACCAGTTGAACC
AGAGCAAGTAGAAGAGGCCAATGAAGGAGAGAACAACAGCTTGTTACACCCTATGAGCCAGCATGGGATG
GAGGACCCGGAGGGAGAAGTATTAGTGTGGAAGTTTGACAGCCTCCTAGCATTTCGTCACATGGCCCGAG
AGCTGCATCCGGAGTACTACAAAGACTGCTGACATCGAGCTTTCTACAAGGGACTTTCCGCTGGGGACTT
TCCAGGGAGGTGTGGCCTGGGCGGGACTGGGGAGTGGCGAGCCCTCAGATGCTACATATAAGCAGCTGCT
TTTTGCCTGTACTGGGTCTCTCTGGTTAGACCAGATCTGAGCCTGGGAGCTCTCTGGCTAACTAGGGAAC
CCACTGCTTAAGCCTCAATAAAGCTTGCCTTGAGTGCTCAAAGTAGTGTGTGCCCGTCTGTTGTGTGACT
CTGGTAACTAGAGATCCCTCAGACCCTTTTAGTCAGTGTGGAAAATCTCTAGCAGTGGCGCCCGAACAGG
GACTTGAAAGCGAAAGTAAAGCCAGAGGAGATCTCTCGACGCAGGACTCGGCTTGCTGAAGCGCGCACGG
CAAGAGGCGAGGGGCGGCGACTGGTGAGTACGCCAAAAATTTTGACTAGCGGAGGCTAGAAGGAGAGAGA
TGGGTGCGAGAGCGTCGGTATTAAGCGGGGGAGAATTAGATAAATGGGAAAAAATTCGGTTAAGGCCAGG
GGGAAAGAAACAATATAAACTAAAACATATAGTATGGGCAAGCAGGGAGCTAGAACGATTCGCAGTTAAT
CCTGGCCTTTTAGAGACATCAGAAGGCTGTAGACAAATACTGGGACAGCTACAACCATCCCTTCAGACAG
GATCAGAAGAACTTAGATCATTATATAATACAATAGCAGTCCTCTATTGTGTGCATCAAAGGATAGATGT
AAAAGACACCAAGGAAGCCTTAGATAAGATAGAGGAAGAGCAAAACAAAAGTAAGAAAAAGGCACAGCAA
GCAGCAGCTGACACAGGAAACAACAGCCAGGTCAGCCAAAATTAC
[693 nt withheld, positions 1642-2334]
GCTGAAGCAATGAGCCAAGTAACAAATCCAGCTACCATAATGATACAGAAAGGCAATTTTAGGAACCAAA
GAAAGACTGTTAAGTGTTTCAATTGTGGCAAAGAAGGGCACATAGCCAAAAATTGCAGGGCCCCTAGGAA
AAAGGGCTGTTGGAAATGTGGAAAGGAAGGACACCAAATGAAAGATTGTACTGAGAGACAGGCTAATTTT
TTAGGGAAGATCTGGCCTTCCCACAAGGGAAGGCCAGGGAATTTTCTTCAGAGCAGACCAGAGCCAACAG
CCCCACCAGAAGAGAGCTTCAGGTTTGGGGAAGAGACAACAACTCCCTCTCAGAAGCAGGAGCCGATAGA
CAAGGAACTGTATCCTTTAGCTTCCCTCAGATCACTCTTTGGCAGCGACCCCTCGTCACAATAAAGATAG
GGGGGCAATTAAAGGAAGCTCTATTAGATACAGGAGCAGATGATACAGTATTAGAAGAAATGAATTTGCC
AGGAAGATGGAAACCAAAAATGATAGGGGGAATTGGAGGTTTTATCAAAGTAAGACAGTATGATCAGATA
CTCATAGAAATCTGCGGACATAAAGCTATAGGTACAGTATTAGTAGGACCTACACCTGTCAACATAATTG
GAAGAAATCTGTTGACTCAGATTGGCTGCACTTTAAATTTTCCCATTAGTCCTATTGAGACTGTACCAGT
AAAATTAAAGCCAGGAATGGATGGCCCAAAAGTTAAACAATGGCCATTGACAGAAGAAAAAATAAAAGCA
TTAGTAGAAATTTGTACAGAAATGGAAAAGGAAGGAAAAATTTCAAAAATTGGGCCTGAAAATCCATACA
ATACTCCAGTATTTGCCATAAAGAAAAAAGACAGTACTAAATGGAGAAAATTAGTAGATTTCAGAGAACT
TAATAAGAGAACTCAAGATTTCTGGGAAGTTCAATTAGGAATACCACATCCTGCAGGGTTAAAACAGAAA
AAATCAGTAACAGTACTGGATGTGGGCGATGCATATTTTTCAGTTCCCTTAGATAAAGACTTCAGGAAGT
ATACTGCATTTACCATACCTAGTATAAACAATGAGACACCAGGGATTAGATATCAGTACAATGTGCTTCC
ACAGGGATGGAAAGGATCACCAGCAATATTCCAGTGTAGCATGACAAAAATCTTAGAGCCTTTTAGAAAA
CAAAATCCAGACATAGTCATCTATCAATACATGGATGATTTGTATGTAGGATCTGACTTAGAAATAGGGC
AGCATAGAACAAAAATAGAGGAACTGAGACAACATCTGTTGAGGTGGGGATTTACCACACCAGACAAAAA
ACATCAGAAAGAACCTCCATTCCTTTGGATGGGTTATGAACTCCATCCTGATAAATGGACAGTACAGCCT
ATAGTGCTGCCAGAAAAGGACAGCTGGACTGTCAATGACATACAGAAATTAGTGGGAAAATTGAATTGGG
CAAGTCAGATTTATGCAGGGATTAAAGTAAGGCAATTATGTAAACTTCTTAGGGGAACCAAAGCACTAAC
AGAAGTAGTACCACTAACAGAAGAAGCAGAGCTAGAACTGGCAGAAAACAGGGAGATTCTAAAAGAACCG
GTACATGGAGTGTATTATGACCCATCAAAAGACTTAATAGCAGAAATACAGAAGCAGGGGCAAGGCCAAT
GGACATATCAAATTTATCAAGAGCCATTTAAAAATCTGAAAACAGGAAAGTATGCAAGAATGAAGGGTGC
CCACACTAATGATGTGAAACAATTAACAGAGGCAGTACAAAAAATAGCCACAGAAAGCATAGTAATATGG
GGAAAGACTCCTAAATTTAAATTACCCATACAAAAGGAAACATGGGAAGCATGGTGGACAGAGTATTGGC
AAGCCACCTGGATTCCTGAGTGGGAGTTTGTCAATACCCCTCCCTTAGTGAAGTTATGGTACCAGTTAGA
GAAAGAACCCATAATAGGAGCAGAAACTTTCTATGTAGATGGGGCAGCCAATAGGGAAACTAAATTAGGA
AAAGCAGGATATGTAACTGACAGAGGAAGACAAAAAGTTGTCCCCCTAACGGACACAACAAATCAGAAGA
CTGAGTTACAAGCAATTCATCTAGCTTTGCAGGATTCGGGATTAGAAGTAAACATAGTGACAGACTCACA
ATATGCATTGGGAATCATTCAAGCACAACCAGATAAGAGTGAATCAGAGTTAGTCAGTCAAATAATAGAG
CAGTTAATAAAAAAGGAAAAAGTCTACCTGGCATGGGTACCAGCACACAAAGGAATTGGAGGAAATGAAC
AAGTAGATAAATTGGTCAGTGCTGGAATCAGGAAAGTACTATTTTTAGATGGAATAGATAAGGCCCAAGA
AGAACATGAGAAATATCACAGTAATTGGAGAGCAATGGCTAGTGATTTTAACCTACCACCTGTAGTAGCA
AAAGAAATAGTAGCCAGCTGTGATAAATGTCAGCTAAAAGGGGAAGCCATGCATGGACAAGTAGACTGTA
GCCCAGGAATATGGCAGCTAGATTGTACACATTTAGAAGGAAAAGTTATCTTGGTAGCAGTTCATGTAGC
CAGTGGATATATAGAAGCAGAAGTAATTCCAGCAGAGACAGGGCAAGAAACAGCATACTTCCTCTTAAAA
TTAGCAGGAAGATGGCCAGTAAAAACAGTACATACAGACAATGGCAGCAATTTCACCAGTACTACAGTTA
AGGCCGCCTGTTGGTGGGCGGGGATCAAGCAGGAATTTGGCATTCCCTACAATCCCCAAAGTCAAGGAGT
AATAGAATCTATGAATAAAGAATTAAAGAAAATTATAGGACAGGTAAGAGATCAGGCTGAACATCTTAAG
ACAGCAGTACAAATGGCAGTATTCATCCACAATTTTAAAAGAAAAGGGGGGATTGGGGGGTACAGTGCAG
GGGAAAGAATAGTAGACATAATAGCAACAGACATACAAACTAAAGAATTACAAAAACAAATTACAAAAAT
TCAAAATTTTCGGGTTTATTACAGGGACAGCAGAGATCCAGTTTGGAAAGGACCAGCAAAGCTCCTCTGG
AAAGGTGAAGGGGCAGTAGTAATACAAGATAATAGTGACATAAAAGTAGTGCCAAGAAGAAAAGCAAAGA
TCATCAGGGATTATGGAAAACAGATGGCAGGTGATGATTGTGTGGCAAGTAGACAGGATGAGGATTAACA
CATGGAAAAGATTAGTAAAACACCATAAATTCTGCAACAACTGCTGTTTATCCATTTCAGAATTGGGTGT
CGACATAGCAGAATAGGCGTTACTCGACAGAGGAGAGCAAGAAATGGAGCCAGTAGATCCTAGACTAGAG
CCCTGGAAGCATCCAGGAAGTCAGCCTAAAACTGCTTGTACCAATTGCTATTGTAAAAAGTGTTGCTTTC
ATTGCCAAGTTTGTTTCATGACAAAAGCCTTAGGCATCTCCTATGGCAGGAAGAAGCGGAGACAGCGACG
AAGAGCTCATCAGAACAGTCAGACTCATCAAGCTTCTCTATCAAAGCAGTAAGTAGTACATGTAATGCAA
CCTATAATAGTAGCAATAGTAGCATTAGTAGTAGCAATAATAATAGCAATAGTTGTGTGGTCCATAGTAA
TCATAGAATATAGGAAAATATTAAGACAAAGAAAAATAGACAGGTTAATTGATAGACTAATAGAAAGAGC
AGAAGACAGTGGCAATGAGAGTGAAGGAGAAGTATCAGCACTTGTGGAGATGGGGGTGGAAATGGGGCAC
CATGCTCCTTGGGATATTGATGATCTGTAGTGCTACAGAAAAATTGTGGGTCACCGTCTATTATGGGGTA
CCTGTGTGGAAGGAAGCAACCACCACTCTATTTTGTGCATCAGATGCTAAAGCATATATGATACAGAGGT
ACATAATGTTTGGGCCACACATGCCTGTGTACCCACAGACCCCAACCCACAAGAAGTAGTATTGGTAAAT
GTGACAGAAAATTTTAACATGTGGAAAAATGACATGGTAGAACAGATGCATGAGGATATAATCAGTTTAT
GGGATCAAAGCCTAAAGCCATGTGTAAAATTAACCCCACTCTGTGTTAGTTTAAAGTGCACTGATTTGAA
GAATGATACTAATACCAATAGTAGTAGCGGGAGAATGATAATGGAGAAAGGAGAGATAAAAAACTGCTCT
TTCAATATCAGCACAAGCATAAGAGATAAGGTGCAGAAAGAATATGCATTCTTTTATAAACTTGATATAG
TACCAATAGATAATACCAGCTATAGGTTGATAAGTTGTAACACCTCAGTCATTACACAGGCCTGTCCAAA
GGTATCCTTTGAGCCAATTCCCATACATTATTGTGCCCCGGCTGGTTTTGCGATTCTAAAATGTAATAAT
AAGACGTTCAATGGAACAGGACCATGTACAAATGTCAGCACAGTACAATGTACACATGGAATCAGGCCAG
TAGTATCAACTCAACTGCTGTTAAATGGCAGTCTAGCAGAAGAAGATGTAGTAATTAGATCTGCCAATTT
CACAGACAATGCTAAAACCATAATAGTACAGCTGAACACATCTGTAGAAATTAATTGTACAAGACCCAAC
AACAATACAAGAAAAAGTATCCGTATCCAGAGGGGACCAGGGAGAGCATTTGTTACAATAGGAAAAATAG
GAAATATGAGACAAGCACATTGTAACATTAGTAGAGCAAAATGGAATGCCACTTTAAAACAGATAGCTAG
CAAATTAAGAGAACAATTTGGAAATAATAAAACAATAATCTTTAAGCAATCCTCAGGAGGGGACCCAGAA
ATTGTAACGCACAGTTTTAATTGTGGAGGGGAATTTTTCTACTGTAATTCAACACAACTGTTTAATAGTA
CTTGGTTTAATAGTACTTGGAGTACTGAAGGGTCAAATAACACTGAAGGAAGTGACACAATCACACTCCC
ATGCAGAATAAAACAATTTATAAACATGTGGCAGGAAGTAGGAAAAGCAATGTATGCCCCTCCCATCAGT
GGACAAATTAGATGTTCATCAAATATTACTGGGCTGCTATTAACAAGAGATGGTGGTAATAACAACAATG
GGTCCGAGATCTTCAGACCTGGAGGAGGCGATATGAGGGACAATTGGAGAAGTGAATTATATAAATATAA
AGTAGTAAAAATTGAACCATTAGGAGTAGCACCCACCAAGGCAAAGAGAAGAGTGGTGCAGAGAGAAAAA
AGAGCAGTGGGAATAGGAGCTTTGTTCCTTGGGTTCTTGGGAGCAGCAGGAAGCACTATGGGCGCAGCGT
CAATGACGCTGACGGTACAGGCCAGACAATTATTGTCTGATATAGTGCAGCAGCAGAACAATTTGCTGAG
GGCTATTGAGGCGCAACAGCATCTGTTGCAACTCACAGTCTGGGGCATCAAACAGCTCCAGGCAAGAATC
CTGGCTGTGGAAAGATACCTAAAGGATCAACAGCTCCTGGGGATTTGGGGTTGCTCTGGAAAACTCATTT
GCACCACTGCTGTGCCTTGGAATGCTAGTTGGAGTAATAAATCTCTGGAACAGATTTGGAATAACATGAC
CTGGATGGAGTGGGACAGAGAAATTAACAATTACACAAGCTTAATACACTCCTTAATTGAAGAATCGCAA
AACCAGCAAGAAAAGAATGAACAAGAATTATTGGAATTAGATAAATGGGCAAGTTTGTGGAATTGGTTTA
ACATAACAAATTGGCTGTGGTATATAAAATTATTCATAATGATAGTAGGAGGCTTGGTAGGTTTAAGAAT
AGTTTTTGCTGTACTTTCTATAGTGAATAGAGTTAGGCAGGGATATTCACCATTATCGTTTCAGACCCAC
CTCCCAATCCCGAGGGGACCCGACAGGCCCGAAGGAATAGAAGAAGAAGGTGGAGAGAGAGACAGAGACA
GATCCATTCGATTAGTGAACGGATCCTTAGCACTTATCTGGGACGATCTGCGGAGCCTGTGCCTCTTCAG
CTACCACCGCTTGAGAGACTTACTCTTGATTGTAACGAGGATTGTGGAACTTCTGGGACGCAGGGGGTGG
GAAGCCCTCAAATATTGGTGGAATCTCCTACAATATTGGAGTCAGGAGCTAAAGAATAGTGCTGTTAGCT
TGCTCAATGCCACAGCCATAGCAGTAGCTGAGGGGACAGATAGGGTTATAGAAGTAGTACAAGGAGCTTG
TAGAGCTATTCGCCACATACCTAGAAGAATAAGACAGGGCTTGGAAAGGATTTTGCTATAAGATGGGTGG
CGCGGCCGCTCTGGTGAGCAAGGGCGAGGAGCTGTTCACCGGGGTGGTGCCCATCCTGGTCGAGCTGGAC
GGCGACGTAAACGGCCACAAGTTCAGCGTGTCCGGCGAGGGCGAGGGCGATGCCACCTACGGCAAGCTGA
CCCTGAAGTTCATCTGCACCACCGGCAAGCTGCCCGTGCCCTGGCCCACCCTCGTGACCACCCTGACCTA
CGGCGTGCAGTGCTTCAGCCGCTACCCCGACCACATGAAGCAGCACGACTTCTTCAAGTCCGCCATGCCC
GAAGGCTACGTCCAGGAGCGCACCATCTTCTTCAAGGACGACGGCAACTACAAGACCCGCGCCGAGGTGA
AGTTCGAGGGCGACACCCTGGTGAACCGCATCGAGCTGAAGGGCATCGACTTCAAGGAGGACGGCAACAT
CCTGGGGCACAAGCTGGAGTACAACTACAACAGCCACAACGTCTATATCATGGCCGACAAGCAGAAGAAC
GGCATCAAGGTGAACTTCAAGATCCGCCACAACATCGAGGACGGCAGCGTGCAGCTCGCCGACCACTACC
AGCAGAACACCCCCATCGGCGACGGCCCCGTGCTGCTGCCCGACAACCACTACCTGAGCACCCAGTCCGC
CCTGAGCAAAGACCCCAACGAGAAGCGCGATCACATGGTCCTGCTGGAGTTCGTGACCGCCGCCGGGATC
ACTCTCGGCATGGACGAGCTGTACAAGTAACTCGAGACCTAGAAAAACATGGAGCAATCACAAGTAGCAA
TACAGCAGCTAACAATGCTGCTTGTGCCTGGCTAGAAGCACAAGAGGAGGAAGAGGTGGGTTTTCCAGTC
ACACCTCAGGTACCTTTAAGACCAATGACTTACAAGGCAGCTGTAGATCTTAGCCACTTTTTAAAAGAAA
AGGGGGGACTGGAAGGGCTAATTCACTCCCAAAGAAGACAAGATATCCTTGATCTGTGGATCTACCACAC
ACAAGGCTACTTCCCTGATTGGCAGAACTACACACCAGGGCCAGGGGTCAGATATCCACTGACCTTTGGA
TGGTGCTACAAGCTAGTACCAGTTGAGCCAGATAAGGTAGAAGAGGCCAATAAAGGAGAGAACACCAGCT
TGTTACACCCTGTGAGCCTGCATGGAATGGATGACCCTGAGAGAGAAGTGTTAGAGTGGAGGTTTGACAG
CCGCCTAGCATTTCATCACGTGGCCCGAGAGCTGCATCCGGAGTACTTCAAGAACTGCTGACATCGAGCT
TGCTACAAGGGACTTTCCGCTGGGGACTTTCCAGGGAGGCGTGGCCTGGGCGGGACTGGGGAGTGGCGAG
CCCTCAGATGCTGCATATAAGCAGCTGCTTTTTGCCTGTACTGGGTCTCTCTGGTTAGACCAGATCTGAG
CCTGGGAGCTCTCTGGCTAACTAGGGAACCCACTGCTTAAGCCTCAATAAAGCTTGCCTTGAGTGCTTCA
AGTAGTGTGTGCCCGTCTGTTGTGTGACTCTGGTAACTAGAGATCCCTCAGACCCTTTTAGTCAGTGTGG
AAAATCTCTAGCAGGCCGGCCCAATTGACATGTGAGCAAAAGGCCAGCAAAAGGCCAGGAACCGTAAAAA
GGCCGCGTTGCTGGCGTTTTTCCATAGGCTCCGCCCCCCTGACGAGCATCACAAAAATCGACGCTCAAGT
CAGAGGTGGCGAAACCCGACAGGACTATAAAGATACCAGGCGTTTCCCCCTGGAAGCTCCCTCGTGCGCT
CTCCTGTTCCGACCCTGCCGCTTACCGGATACCTGTCCGCCTTTCTCCCTTCGGGAAGCGTGGCGCTTTC
TCATAGCTCACGCTGTAGGTATCTCAGTTCGGTGTAGGTCGTTCGCTCCAAGCTGGGCTGTGTGCACGAA
CCCCCCGTTCAGCCCGACCGCTGCGCCTTATCCGGTAACTATCGTCTTGAGTCCAACCCGGTAAGACACG
ACTTATCGCCACTGGCAGCAGCCACTGGTAACAGGATTAGCAGAGCGAGGTATGTAGGCGGTGCTACAGA
GTTCTTGAAGTGGTGGCCTAACTACGGCTACACTAGAAGAACAGTATTTGGTATCTGCGCTCTGCTGAAG
CCAGTTACCTTCGGAAAAAGAGTTGGTAGCTCTTGATCCGGCAAACAAACCACCGCTGGTAGCGGTGGTT
TTTTTGTTTGCAAGCAGCAGATTACGCGCAGAAAAAAAGGATCTCAAGAAGATCCTTTGATCTTTTCTAC
GGGGTCTGACGCTCAGTGGAACGAAAACTCACGTTAAGGGATTTTGGTCATGAGATTATCAAAAAGGATC
TTCACCTAGATCCTTTTAAATTAAAAATGAAGTTTTAAATCAATCTAAAGTATATATGAGTAAACTTGGT
CTGACAGTTACCAATGCTTAATCAGTGAGGCACCTATCTCAGCGATCTGTCTATTTCGTTCATCCATAGT
TGCCTGACTCCCCGTCGTGTAGATAACTACGATACGGGAGGGCTTACCATCTGGCCCCAGTGCTGCAATG
ATACCGCGAGACCCACGCTCACCGGCTCCAGATTTATCAGCAATAAACCAGCCAGCCGGAAGGGCCGAGC
GCAGAAGTGGTCCTGCAACTTTATCCGCCTCCATCCAGTCTATTAATTGTTGCCGGGAAGCTAGAGTAAG
TAGTTCGCCAGTTAATAGTTTGCGCAACGTTGTTGCCATTGCTACAGGCATCGTGGTGTCACGCTCGTCG
TTTGGTATGGCTTCATTCAGCTCCGGTTCCCAACGATCAAGGCGAGTTACATGATCCCCCATGTTGTGCA
AAAAAGCGGTTAGCTCCTTCGGTCCTCCGATCGTTGTCAGAAGTAAGTTGGCCGCAGTGTTATCACTCAT
GGTTATGGCAGCACTGCATAATTCTCTTACTGTCATGCCATCCGTAAGATGCTTTTCTGTGACTGGTGAG
TACTCAACCAAGTCATTCTGAGAATAGTGTATGCGGCGACCGAGTTGCTCTTGCCCGGCGTCAATACGGG
ATAATACCGCGCCACATAGCAGAACTTTAAAAGTGCTCATCATTGGAAAACGTTCTTCGGGGCGAAAACT
CTCAAGGATCTTACCGCTGTTGAGATCCAGTTCGATGTAACCCACTCGTGCACCCAACTGATCTTCAGCA
TCTTTTACTTTCACCAGCGTTTCTGGGTGAGCAAAAACAGGAAGGCAAAATGCCGCAAAAAAGGGAATAA
GGGCGACACGGAAATGTTGAATACTCATACTCTTCCTTTTTCAATATTATTGAAGCATTTATCAGGGTTA
TTGTCTCATGAGCGGATACATATTTGAATGTATTTAGAAAAATAAACAAATAGGGGTTCCGCGCACATTT
CCCCGAAAAGTGC
